>Addgene plasmid #222679 | pLJM1-NRBP1-Cterm-C-FLAG | addgene full sequence | sequence record 468499 | Addgene NGS Result
AAAAAAAATTAGTCAGCCATGGGGCGGAGAATGGGCGGAACTGGGCGGAGTTAGGGGCGGGATGGGCGGA
GTTAGGGGCGGGATAGCTAGAGCCAGACATGATAAGATACATTGATGAGTTTGGACAAACCACAACTAGA
ATGCAGTGAAAAAAATGCTTTATTTGTGAAATTTGTGATGCTATTGCTTTATTTGTAACCATTATAAGCT
GCAATAAACAAGTTCCTCTCACTCTCTGATATTCATTTCTTTGCAAGTTATAAATACTGAATAATAAGAT
GACATGAACTACTACTGCTAGAGATTTTCCACACTGACTAAAAGGGTCTGAGGGATCTCTAGTTACCAGA
GTCACACAACAGACGGGCACACACTACTTGAAGCACTCAAGGCAAGCTTTATTGAGGCTTAAGCAGTGGG
TTCCCTAGTTAGCCAGAGAGCTCCCAGGCTCAGATCTGGTCTAACCAGAGAGACCCAGTACAAGCAAAAA
GCAGATCTTGTCTTCGTTGGGAGTGAATTAGCCCTTCCAGTCCCCCCTTTTCTTTTAAAAAGTGGCTAAG
ATCTACAGCTGCCTTGTAAGTCATTGGTCTTAAAGGTACCGATGCATGGGGTCGTGCGCTCCTTTCGGTC
GGGCGCTGCGGGTCGTGGGGCGGGCGTCAGGCACCGGGCTTGCGGGTCATGCACCAGGTGCGCGGTCCTT
CGGGCACCTCGACGTCGGCGGTGACGGTGAAGCCGAGCCGCTCGTAGAAGGGGAGGTTGCGGGGCGCGGA
GGTCTCCAGGAAGGCGGGCACCCCGGCGCGCTCGGCCGCCTCCACTCCGGGGAGCACGACGGCGCTGCCC
AGACCCTTGCCCTGGTGGTCGGGCGAGACGCCGACGGTGGCCAGGAACCACGCGGGCTCCTTGGGCCGGT
GCGGCGCCAGGAGGCCTTCCATCTGTTGCTGCGCGGCCAGCCGGGAACCGCTCAACTCGGCCATGCGCGG
GCCGATCTCGGCGAACACCGCCCCCGCTTCGACGCTCTCCGGCGTGGTCCAGACCGCCACCGCGGCGCCG
TCGTCCGCGACCCACACCTTGCCGATGTCGAGCCCGACGCGCGTGAGGAAGAGTTCTTGCAGCTCGGTGA
CCCGCTCGATGTGGCGGTCCGGATCGACGGTGTGGCGCGTGGCGGGGTAGTCGGCGAACGCGGCGGCGAG
GGTGCGTACGGCCCTGGGGACGTCGTCGCGGGTGGCGAGGCGCACCGTGGGCTTGTACTCGGTCATGGTA
AGCTCCGGTGGATCCCCCTGGGGAGAGAGGTCGGTGATTCGGTCAACGAGGGAGCCGACTGCCGACGTGC
GCTCCGGAGGCTTGCAGAATGCGGAACACCGCGCGGGCAGGAACAGGGCCCACACTACCGCCCCACACCC
CGCCTCCCGCACCGCCCCTTCCCGGCCGCTGCTCTCGGCGCGCCCTGCTGAGCAGCCGCTATTGGCCACA
GCCCATCGCGGTCGGCGCGCTGCCATTGCTCCCTGGCGCTGTCCGTCTGCGAGGGTACTAGTGAGACGTG
CGGCTTCCGTTTGTCACGTCCGGCACGCCGCGAACCGCAAGGAACCTTCCCGACTTAGGGGCGGAGCAGG
AAGCGTCGCCGGGGGGCCCACAAGGGTAGCGGCGAAGATCCGGGTGACGCTGCGAACGGACGTGAAGAAT
GTGCGAGACCCAGGGTCGGCGCCGCTGCGTTTCCCGGAACCACGCCCAGAGCAGCCGCGTCCCTGCGCAA
ACCCAGGGCTGCCTTGGAAAAGGCGCAACCCCAACCCCCTCGAGCCGCGGCCAAAGTGGATCTCTGCTGT
CCCTGTAATAAACCCGAAAATTTTGAATTTTTGTAATTTGTTTTTGTAATTCTTTAGTTTGTATGTCTGT
TGCTATTATGTCTACTATTCTTTCCCCTGCACTGTACCCCCCAATCCCCCCTTTTCTTTTAAAATTGTGG
ATGAATACTGCCATTTGTCTCGAGGTCGAGAATTCCTACTTGTCATCGTCGTCCTTGTAGTCAGAGGAGA
CGGTGACAGCGGCTGAGTTGAGGGTACTGTTCCTGGCAAAATTGAACTTGTTCAAGGTCTCTTCTAGCAG
AGAAGTCAACCGGCTCTGGTCAGCCTCACTAATGAAGCCCAGCTGCACCAGCTCAGCCGCCAACTCGGGG
ATATTCTCATTTGGCATCAGGTCACAGCTCAGGTGCCGGTTCAGTTTGTCCTCCAACTTCAGCAGAAGTG
TCAGGTGGTGTTTGACTCCCTCCTCCACCGACTCAATGTTGCACTGCATCAGCACCACCTTGCGAGTCTC
CACCTCAGCTGGTTCAGGTGTCGGAGTCTTGACAGAGGGGGGCACGACAGGCATGCTAGCGGATCTGACG
GTTCACTAAACCAGCTCTGCTTATATAGACCTCCCACCGTACACGCCTACCGCCCATTTGCGTCAATGGG
GCGGAGTTGTTACGACATTTTGGAAAGTCCCGTTGATTTTGGTGCCAAAACAAACTCCCATTGACGTCAA
TGGGGTGGAGACTTGGAAATCCCCGTGAGTCAAACCGCTATCCACGCCCATTGATGTACTGCCAAAACCG
CATCACCATGGTAATAGCGATGACTAATACGTAGATGTACTGCCAAGTAGGAAAGTCCCATAAGGTCATG
TACTGGGCATAATGCCAGGCGGGCCATTTACCGTCATTGACGTCAATAGGGGGCGTACTTGGCATATGAT
AGTCCATTTTAAAACATAATTTTAAAACTGCAAACTACCCAAGAAATTATTACTTTCTACGTCACGTATT
TTGTACTAATATCTTTGTGTTTACAGTCAAATTAATTCCAATTATCTCTCTAACAGCCTTGTATCGTATA
TGCAAATATGAAGGAATCATGGGAAATAGGCCCTCGGTGAAGGGGGCGGCCGCTCGAGGCTAGTCTCGTG
ATCGATACCGTCGAGATCCGTTCACTAATCGAATGGATCTGTCTCTGTCTCTCTCTCCACCTTCTTCTTC
TATTCCTTCGGGCCTGTCGGGTCCCCTCGGGGTTGGGAGGTGGGTCTGAAACGATAATGGTGAATATCCC
TGCCTAACTCTATTCACTATAGAAAGTACAGCAAAAACTATTCTTAAACCTACCAAGCCTCCTACTATCA
TTATGAATAATTTTATATACCACAGCCAATTTGTTATGTTAAACCAATTCCACAAACTTGCCCATTTATC
TAATTCCAATAATTCTTGTTCATTCTTTTCTTGCTGGTTTTGCGATTCTTCAATTAAGGAGTGTATTAAG
CTTGTGTAATTGTTAATTTCTCTGTCCCACTCCATCCAGGTCGTGTGATTCCAAATCTGTTCCAGAGATT
TATTACTCCAACTAGCATTCCAAGGCACAGCAGTGGTGCAAATGAGTTTTCCAGAGCAACCCCAAATCCC
CAGGAGCTGTTGATCCTTTAGGTATCTTTCCACAGCCAGGATTCTTGCCTGGAGCTGCTTGATGCCCCAG
ACTGTGAGTTGCAACAGATGCTGTTGCGCCTCAATAGCCCTCAGCAAATTGTTCTGCTGCTGCACTATAC
CAGACAATAATTGTCTGGCCTGTACCGTCAGCGTCATTGACGCTGCGCCCATAGTGCTTCCTGCTGCTCC
CAAGAACCCAAGGAACAAAGCTCCTATTCCCACTGCTCTTTTTTCTCTCTGCACCACTCTTCTCTTTGCC
TTGGTGGGTGCTACTCCTAATGGTTCAATTTTTACTACTTTATATTTATATAATTCACTTCTCCAATTGT
CCCTCATATCTCCTCCTCCAGGTCTGAAGATCAGCGGCCGCTTGCTGTGCGGTGGTCTTACTTTTGTTTT
GCTCTTCCTCTATCTTGTCTAAAGCTTCCTTGGTGTCTTTTATCTCTATCCTTTGATGCACACAATAGAG
GGTTGCTACTGTATTATATAATGATCTAAGTTCTTCTGATCCTGTCTGAAGGGATGGTTGTAGCTGTCCC
AGTATTTGTCTACAGCCTTCTGATGTTTCTAACAGGCCAGGATTAACTGCGAATCGTTCTAGCTCCCTGC
TTGCCCATACTATATGTTTTAATTTATATTTTTTCTTTCCCCCTGGCCTTAACCGAATTTTTTCCCATCG
CGATCTAATTCTCCCCCGCTTAATACTGACGCTCTCGCACCCATCTCTCTCCTTCTAGCCTCCGCTAGTC
AAAATTTTTGGCGTACTCACCAGTCGCCGCCCCTCGCCTCTTGCCGTGCGCGCTTCAGCAAGCCGAGTCC
TGCGTCGAGAGAGCTCCTCTGGTTTCCCTTTCGCTTTCAAGTCCCTGTTCGGGCGCCACTGCTAGAGATT
TTCCACACTGACTAAAAGGGTCTGAGGGATCTCTAGTTACCAGAGTCACACAACAGACGGGCACACACTA
CTTGAAGCACTCAAGGCAAGCTTTATTGAGGCTTAAGCAGTGGGTTCCCTAGTTAGCCAGAGAGCTCCCA
GGCTCAGATCTGGTCTAACCAGAGAGACCCGTTTATGTATCGAGCTAGGCACTTAAATACAATATCTCTG
CAATGCGGCAATTCAGTGGTTCGTCCAATCCATGTCAGACCCGTCTGTTGCCTTCCTAATAAGGCACGAT
CGTACCACCTTACTTCCACCAATCGGCATGCACGGTGCTTTTTCTCTCCTTGTAAGGCATGTTGCTAACT
CATCGTTACCATGTTGCAAGACTACAAGAGTATTGCATAAGACTACATTAAGCTTGCAGCTCCAGCTTTT
GTTCCCTTTAGTGAGGGTTAATTGCGCGCTTGGCGTAATCATGGTCATAGCTGTTTCCTGTGTGAAATTG
TTATCCGCTCACAATTCCACACAACATACGAGCCGGAAGCATAAAGTGTAAAGCCTGGGGTGCCTAATGA
GTGAGCTAACTCACATTAATTGCGTTGCGCTCACTGCCCGCTTTCCAGTCGGGAAACCTGTCGTGCCAGC
TGCATTAATGAATCGGCCAACGCGCGGGGAGAGGCGGTTTGCGTATTGGGCGCTCTTCCGCTTCCTCGCT
CACTGACTCGCTGCGCTCGGTCGTTCGGCTGCGGCGAGCGGTATCAGCTCACTCAAAGGCGGTAATACGG
TTATCCACAGAATCAGGGGATAACGCAGGAAAGAACATGTGAGCAAAAGGCCAGCAAAAGGCCAGGAACC
GTAAAAAGGCCGCGTTGCTGGCGTTTTTCCATAGGCTCCGCCCCCCTGACGAGCATCACAAAAATCGACG
CTCAAGTCAGAGGTGGCGAAACCCGACAGGACTATAAAGATACCAGGCGTTTCCCCCTGGAAGCTCCCTC
GTGCGCTCTCCTGTTCCGACCCTGCCGCTTACCGGATACCTGTCCGCCTTTCTCCCTTCGGGAAGCGTGG
CGCTTTCTCATAGCTCACGCTGTAGGTATCTCAGTTCGGTGTAGGTCGTTCGCTCCAAGCTGGGCTGTGT
GCACGAACCCCCCGTTCAGCCCGACCGCTGCGCCTTATCCGGTAACTATCGTCTTGAGTCCAACCCGGTA
AGACACGACTTATCGCCACTGGCAGCAGCCACTGGTAACAGGATTAGCAGAGCGAGGTATGTAGGCGGTG
CTACAGAGTTCTTGAAGTGGTGGCCTAACTACGGCTACACTAGAAGAACAGTATTTGGTATCTGCGCTCT
GCTGAAGCCAGTTACCTTCGGAAAAAGAGTTGGTAGCTCTTGATCCGGCAAACAAACCACCGCTGGTAGC
GGTGGTTTTTTTGTTTGCAAGCAGCAGATTACGCGCAGAAAAAAAGGATCTCAAGAAGATCCTTTGATCT
TTTCTACGGGGTCTGACGCTCAGTGGAACGAAAACTCACGTTAAGGGATTTTGGTCATGAGATTATCAAA
AAGGATCTTCACCTAGATCCTTTTAAATTAAAAATGAAGTTTTAAATCAATCTAAAGTATATATGAGTAA
ACTTGGTCTGACAGTTACCAATGCTTAATCAGTGAGGCACCTATCTCAGCGATCTGTCTATTTCGTTCAT
CCATAGTTGCCTGACTCCCCGTCGTGTAGATAACTACGATACGGGAGGGCTTACCATCTGGCCCCAGTGC
TGCAATGATACCGCGAGACCCACGCTCACCGGCTCCAGATTTATCAGCAATAAACCAGCCAGCCGGAAGG
GCCGAGCGCAGAAGTGGTCCTGCAACTTTATCCGCCTCCATCCAGTCTATTAATTGTTGCCGGGAAGCTA
GAGTAAGTAGTTCGCCAGTTAATAGTTTGCGCAACGTTGTTGCCATTGCTACAGGCATCGTGGTGTCACG
CTCGTCGTTTGGTATGGCTTCATTCAGCTCCGGTTCCCAACGATCAAGGCGAGTTACATGATCCCCCATG
TTGTGCAAAAAAGCGGTTAGCTCCTTCGGTCCTCCGATCGTTGTCAGAAGTAAGTTGGCCGCAGTGTTAT
CACTCATGGTTATGGCAGCACTGCATAATTCTCTTACTGTCATGCCATCCGTAAGATGCTTTTCTGTGAC
TGGTGAGTACTCAACCAAGTCATTCTGAGAATAGTGTATGCGGCGACCGAGTTGCTCTTGCCCGGCGTCA
ATACGGGATAATACCGCGCCACATAGCAGAACTTTAAAAGTGCTCATCATTGGAAAACGTTCTTCGGGGC
GAAAACTCTCAAGGATCTTACCGCTGTTGAGATCCAGTTCGATGTAACCCACTCGTGCACCCAACTGATC
TTCAGCATCTTTTACTTTCACCAGCGTTTCTGGGTGAGCAAAAACAGGAAGGCAAAATGCCGCAAAAAAG
GGAATAAGGGCGACACGGAAATGTTGAATACTCATACTCTTCCTTTTTCAATATTATTGAAGCATTTATC
AGGGTTATTGTCTCATGAGCGGATACATATTTGAATGTATTTAGAAAAATAAACAAATAGGGGTTCCGCG
CACATTTCCCCGAAAAGTGCCACCTAAATTGTAAGCGTTAATATTTTGTTAAAATTCGCGTTAAATTTTT
GTTAAATCAGCTCATTTTTTAACCAATAGGCCGAAATCGGCAAAATCCCTTATAAATCAAAAGAATAGAC
CGAGATAGGGT
[37 nt withheld, positions 7082-7118]
AAAGAACGTGGACTCCAACGTCAAAGG
[49 nt withheld, positions 7146-7194]
T
[91 nt withheld, positions 7196-7286]
G
[124 nt withheld, positions 7288-7411]
CCCATTCGCCATTCAGGCTGCGCAACTGTTGGGAAGGGCGATCGGTGCGGGCCTCTTCGCTATTACGCCA
GCTGGCGAAAGGGGGATGTGCTGCAAGGCGATTAAGTTGGGTAACGCCAGGGTTTTCCCAGTCACGACGT
TGTAAAACGACGGCCAGTGAGCGCGCGTAATACGACTCACTATAGGGCGAATTGGGTACGTCCCTAGGCC
TCCAAAAAAGCCTCCTCACTACTTCTGGAATAGCTCAGAGGCCGAGGCGGCCTCGGCCTCTGCATAAAT
Features (pLannotate 1.2.2; 30 found; start..end, strand, type, name):
     63..84      -  rep_origin     SV40 ori (fragment): SV40 origin of replication
    103..224     -  polyA_signal   SV40 poly(A) signal: SV40 polyadenylation signal
    296..529     -  LTR            3' LTR (ΔU3): self-inactivating 3' long terminal repeat (LTR) from HIV-1
    531..614     -  CDS            nef (fragment): NEF_HV1Z2 - Experimental evidence at protein level: Swiss-Prot protein existence level 1. Extracellular Nef protein targets CD4(+) T-lymphocytes for apoptosis by interacting with CXCR4 surface receptors. From Human immunodeficiency virus type 1 group M subtype D (isolate Z2/CDC-Z34) (HIV-1).
    657..1256    -  CDS            PuroR: puromycin N-acetyltransferase; pac from Streptomyces alboniger; confers resistance to puromycin
   1278..1788    -  promoter       hPGK promoter: human phosphoglycerate kinase 1 promoter
   1837..1954    -  misc_feature   cPPT/CTS: central polypurine tract and central termination sequence of HIV-1
   1999..2019    -  CDS            FLAG (fragment): FLAG® epitope tag, followed by an enterokinase cleavage site
   2023..2361    -  CDS            NRBP1 (fragment): NRBP_HUMAN - Also known as BCON3 From Homo sapiens (Human).
   2393..2596    -  promoter       CMV promoter: human cytomegalovirus (CMV) immediate early promoter
   2597..2731    -  enhancer       CMV enhancer (fragment): human cytomegalovirus immediate early enhancer; contains an 18-bp deletion relative to the standard CMV enhancer
   2722..2905    -  promoter       U6 promoter (fragment): RNA polymerase III promoter for human U6 snRNA
   2955..3055    -  CDS            Rev (fragment): human immunodeficiency virus 1 (HIV-1) Rev protein; rev; enhances nuclear export of unspliced and incompletely spliced viral mRNAs
   3432..3665    -  misc_feature   RRE: The Rev response element (RRE) of HIV-1 allows for Rev-dependent mRNA export from the nucleus to the cytoplasm.
   3811..4174    -  CDS            HIV-1 gag (fragment): gag protein from human immunodeficiency virus 1; gag
   4158..4283    -  misc_feature   HIV-1 Ψ: packaging signal of human immunodeficiency virus type 1
   4330..4510    -  LTR            5' LTR (truncated): truncated 5' long terminal repeat (LTR) from HIV-1
   4511..4737    -  promoter       RSV promoter: Rous sarcoma virus enhancer/promoter
   4765..4783    -  promoter       T3 promoter: promoter for bacteriophage T3 RNA polymerase
   4828..4844    -  protein_bind   lac operator: The lac repressor binds to the lac operator to inhibit transcription in E. coli. This inhibition can be relieved by adding lactose or isopropyl-β-D-thiogalactopyranoside (IPTG). lac repressor encoded by lacI
   4852..4882    -  promoter       lac promoter: promoter for the E. coli lac operon
   4897..4918    -  protein_bind   CAP binding site: CAP binding activates transcription in the presence of cAMP. E. coli catabolite activator protein
   4931..5023    -  CDS            lacI (fragment): lac repressor; lacI; The lac repressor binds to the lac operator to inhibit transcription in E. coli. This inhibition can be relieved by adding lactose or isopropyl-β-D-thiogalactopyranoside (IPTG).
   5206..5794    -  rep_origin     ori: high-copy-number ColE1/pMB1/pBR322/pUC origin of replication
   5965..6825    -  CDS            AmpR: β-lactamase; bla; confers resistance to ampicillin, carbenicillin, and related antibiotics
   6826..6930    -  promoter       AmpR promoter: bla
   6983..7411    -  rep_origin     f1 ori (sequence partly withheld): f1 bacteriophage origin of replication; arrow indicates direction of (+) strand synthesis
   7416..7571    -  CDS            lacZα (fragment): LacZα fragment of β-galactosidase; lacZ fragment
   7579..7597    +  promoter       T7 promoter: promoter for bacteriophage T7 RNA polymerase
   7618..63      -  rep_origin     SV40 ori (across the origin): SV40 origin of replication
