[The description below was written by a language model from this plasmid's Addgene catalogue record and pLannotate feature annotations shown in this document.]
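Description:
pLJM1-NRBP1-Cterm-C-FLAG is a lentiviral mammalian expression plasmid built on the pLJM1 backbone, designed to overexpress a truncated form of human NRBP1 carrying a C-terminal FLAG epitope. In bacteria it is maintained through a high-copy ColE1/pUC-type origin and selected with ampicillin via the β-lactamase gene. An f1 origin and remnants of lac and phage-promoter sequences (T3, T7, lacZα fragment) are also annotated as backbone carry-over.

The transfer cassette has a third-generation, self-inactivating layout. An RSV promoter fused to a truncated HIV-1 5′ LTR drives production of the genomic RNA in packaging cells, followed by the Ψ packaging signal with a partial gag region and the Rev response element for Rev-dependent nuclear export. It ends in a ΔU3 3′ LTR that inactivates LTR promoter activity after integration, followed by an SV40 polyadenylation signal. Within this unit, a CMV enhancer/promoter drives the NRBP1 insert. The annotation detects only a short NRBP1 fragment of about 340 nt joined to the FLAG tag. This fits the construct name and the recorded "C-terminus truncation" in indicating that only part of the protein is encoded, although the record does not give the exact residue boundaries. A residual U6 promoter fragment lies upstream of the CMV element. Downstream of the insert sit a cPPT/CTS element, which aids nuclear import of the viral genome, and a human PGK promoter driving puromycin N-acetyltransferase for selection of transduced cells.

The plasmid is intended for stable or transient expression of the FLAG-tagged NRBP1 fragment in mammalian cells. It was deposited with a study of the TSC22D, WNK and NRBP gene families in cell volume regulation.
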