Addgene plasmid #222679: pLJM1-NRBP1-Cterm-C-FLAG
Purpose: overexpressing C-terminus truncation of NRBP1 with C-terminal FLAG
Depositing lab: Jason Moffat. Depositing organization: Hospital for Sick Children. Publication: The TSC22D, WNK, and NRBP gene families exhibit functional buffering and evolved with Metazoa for cell volume regulation. Xiao YX, Lee SY, Aguilera-Uribe M, Samson R, Au A, Khanna Y, Liu Z, Cheng R, Aulakh K, Wei J, Farias AG, Reilly T, Birkadze S, Habsid A, Brown KR, Chan K, Mero P, Huang JQ, Billmann M, Rahman M, Myers C, Andrews BJ, Youn JY, Yip CM, Rotin D, Derry WB, Forman-Kay JD, Moses AM, Pritisanac I, Gingras AC, Moffat J. Cell Rep. 2024 Jul 23;43(7):114417. doi: 10.1016/j.celrep.2024.114417. Epub 2024 Jul 8. PubMed 38980795.
Backbone
  Vector backbone: pLJM1
  Vector type: Mammalian Expression, Lentiviral
  Selectable markers: Puromycin
Growth in bacteria
  Bacterial resistance: Ampicillin, 100 μg/mL
  Growth temperature: 37°C
  Growth strain: NEB Stable
  Copy number: High Copy
Gene/Insert
  Gene/Insert name: NRBP1
  Species: H. sapiens (human)
  Mutation: NRBP1 C-terminus truncation
  Entrez Gene: NRBP1 (a.k.a. BCON3, MADM, MUDPNP, NRBP)
  Tag / fusion protein: FLAG (C terminal on insert)
  Cloning method: Restriction Enzyme; 5′ cloning site Unknown (unknown if destroyed)
Terms and licenses: Academic/Nonprofit Terms; Industry Terms: Not Available to Industry
How to cite: pLJM1-NRBP1-Cterm-C-FLAG was a gift from Jason Moffat (Addgene plasmid # 222679 ; http://n2t.net/addgene:222679 ; RRID:Addgene_222679)
